>Addgene plasmid #148532 | pcDNA3.1-MS2-HA-DmRoquin_1-500_AD | depositor full sequence | sequence record 290980 | Full Sequence
GACGGATCGGGAGATCTCCCGATCCCCTATGGTGCACTCTCAGTACAATCTGCTCTGATGCCGCATAGTT
AAGCCAGTATCTGCTCCCTGCTTGTGTGTTGGAGGTCGCTGAGTAGTGCGCGAGCAAAATTTAAGCTACA
ACAAGGCAAGGCTTGACCGACAATTGCATGAAGAATCTGCTTAGGGTTAGGCGTTTTGCGCTGCTTCGCG
ATGTACGGGCCAGATATACGCGTTGACATTGATTATTGACTAGTTATTAATAGTAATCAATTACGGGGTC
ATTAGTTCATAGCCCATATATGGAGTTCCGCGTTACATAACTTACGGTAAATGGCCCGCCTGGCTGACCG
CCCAACGACCCCCGCCCATTGACGTCAATAATGACGTATGTTCCCATAGTAACGCCAATAGGGACTTTCC
ATTGACGTCAATGGGTGGAGTATTTACGGTAAACTGCCCACTTGGCAGTACATCAAGTGTATCATATGCC
AAGTACGCCCCCTATTGACGTCAATGACGGTAAATGGCCCGCCTGGCATTATGCCCAGTACATGACCTTA
TGGGACTTTCCTACTTGGCAGTACATCTACGTATTAGTCATCGCTATTACCATGGTGATGCGGTTTTGGC
AGTACATCAATGGGCGTGGATAGCGGTTTGACTCACGGGGATTTCCAAGTCTCCACCCCATTGACGTCAA
TGGGAGTTTGTTTTGGCACCAAAATCAACGGGACTTTCCAAAATGTCGTAACAACTCCGCCCCATTGACG
CAAATGGGCGGTAGGCGTGTACGGTGGGAGGTCTATATAAGCAGAGCTCTCTGGCTAACTAGAGAACCCA
CTGCTTACTGGCTTATCGAAATTAATACGACTCACTATAGGGAGACCCAAGCTTGCCACCATGGCTTCTA
ACTTTACTCAGTTCGTTCTCGTCGACAATGGCGGAACTGGCGACGTGACTGTCGCCCCAAGCAACTTCGC
TAACGGGGTCGCTGAATGGATCAGCTCTAACTCGCGATCACAGGCTTACAAAGTAACCTGTAGCGTTCGT
CAGAGCTCTGCGCAGAATCGCAAATACACCATCAAAGTCGAGGTGCCTAAAGTGGCAACCCAGACTGTTG
GTGGTGAAGAGCTTCCTGTAGCCGGATGGAGATCTTACTTAAATATGGAACTAACCATTCCAATTTTCGC
CACGAATTCCGACTGCGAGCTTATTGTTAAGGCAATGCAAGGTCTCCTAAAAGATGGAAACCCGATTCCC
TCGGCCATCGCGGCCAACTCCGGCATCTACGGAGGTGGAGGTGGATCTGGTGGATCTCCTCCACATATGG
CTTACCCATACGATGTTCCAGATTACGCTCCTCCAAAGCTTGGATCCGAATTCCCGGGTCGACTCGAGTC
TAGAGCGGCCGCCATGCCGATTCAGGCTCCCTCATGGACAGATTTTCTGAACTGTCCCATCTGCTGCAAT
GAATTCGCGGCCAGCCAGCGATGTCCGGTCAGTCTGGGCTGCGGGCACACCATCTGCAAGCTATGCCTGA
CGACCCTCTACAACCGGCAGTGTCCCTTCGATCAGACCGTGATTGTCAGTGACATCGACAATTTGCCCAT
CAACCATGCCTTGCTCCAGTTGGTCAAGGACTCGGAGCTCCTCGAGCTGGCACCACCACCGCCCAGTGTG
CAGAAGCTGGAGCCGGAGCACCTTAAGTGTTACCAACTGGGTCAGCGGTGCATCGAGGAGCTGGCTTTGC
ACTTGAAGTCCTTCCTCAACCTGAACGGAAATGGCAATCTTCTAACTCGACCCATGTTACGGAAACTGGT
TACTCTGGTCAACTGCCAGCTGATGGAGGAGGAGGGACGGGTGAGAGCGCTTCGAGCAGCCAGATCCCTA
GGCGAACGCACAGTCACCGAGCTGATCCTGCAGCACCAAAATCCCCAGCAGTTGAGCTCAAATCTGTGGG
CTGCAGTGCGGACAAGAGGATGCCAGTTCCTTGGACCCGCCATGCAGGAGGAGGTGCTCAAACTGGTGCT
GCTGGCCTTGGAGGAGGGATCAGCGCTTTCGCGCAAAGTGCTGGTCATGTTCGTCGTGCAGCGACTAGAG
CCGAAGTTTCCCCAGGCCTCCAAGACGAGTATCGGACATGTGGTACAGCTGCTCTACCGCGCCAGCTGCT
TCAAGGTGTCCAAGCGGGAGGCGGACTCGTCGTTGATGCAGCTCAAAGAGGAATTCCGTACGTATGACGC
CCTACGCCGGGAGCACGATGCCCAAATCGTTCAGATAGCCACCGAGGCGGGTCTGCGAATTGCACCGGAA
CAATGGTCTTCCCTATTGTATGGCGACGTGATGCATAAAAGCCACATGCAGAGCATCATCGATAAGCTGC
AGACGCCAAGCTCCTTTGCGCAATCAGTCCAGGAATTGGTCATCGCCTTGCAGCGGACCAGCGATCCTGC
GAAGCTATCCAGTTTGCATCATCATCTGAAGTACCTGGCCAATATTGATCCCTGTGCGGAGGTTGCCCCG
TGGTCGGTTTTGGCTGAGGCCTTGGATGCAGTGCGGCATTCGGTCGTTGGACTGGTGAACTTCCTTCAGC
ACCACGGAGTGCGCAAGGCGCAGGACGGCATCAGTGGCGGTGGCAGTGGTGGGACGACCAATAGCAATCC
GAAGTACAAGATCAGCTTATGCAGGGACTTGAATGTGCGGCGGGTGTGTCCCCGAGGTTCTAGCTGTACC
TTTGCCCATTCCCAGGAGGAGGTAGAACGCTATCGTGCACGGAATCGAGGAAAACATATGAAGACACCGT
TGGCGCTGCAGGGACCTCCAGCGGTAGGCGTAGGAGCCATAAAGAAACCACTAGGCGAGCAGGAGGGACC
GCCTCTAGGTAACATGCCACCCATGTTACCTATGTCGCCTATGTAGGGGCCCTATTCTATAGTGTCACCT
AAATGCTAGAGCTCGCTGATCAGCCTCGACTGTGCCTTCTAGTTGCCAGCCATCTGTTGTTTGCCCCTCC
CCCGTGCCTTCCTTGACCCTGGAAGGTGCCACTCCCACTGTCCTTTCCTAATAAAATGAGGAAATTGCAT
CGCATTGTCTGAGTAGGTGTCATTCTATTCTGGGGGGTGGGGTGGGGCAGGACAGCAAGGGGGAGGATTG
GGAAGACAATAGCAGGCATGCTGGGGATGCGGTGGGCTCTATGGCTTCTGAGGCGGAAAGAACCAGCTGG
GGCTCTAGGGGGTATCCCC
[124 nt withheld, positions 3240-3363]
C
[91 nt withheld, positions 3365-3455]
A
[49 nt withheld, positions 3457-3505]
CCTTTGACGTTGGAGTCCACGTTCTTT
[37 nt withheld, positions 3533-3569]
ACCCTATCTCGGTCTATTCTTTTGATTTATAAGGGATTTTGCCGATTTCGGCCTATTGGTTAAAAAATGA
GCTGATTTAACAAAAATTTAACGCGAATTAATTCTGTGGAATGTGTGTCAGTTAGGGTGTGGAAAGTCCC
CAGGCTCCCCAGCAGGCAGAAGTATGCAAAGCATGCATCTCAATTAGTCAGCAACCAGGTGTGGAAAGTC
CCCAGGCTCCCCAGCAGGCAGAAGTATGCAAAGCATGCATCTCAATTAGTCAGCAACCATAGTCCCGCCC
CTAACTCCGCCCATCCCGCCCCTAACTCCGCCCAGTTCCGCCCATTCTCCGCCCCATGGCTGACTAATTT
TTTTTATTTATGCAGAGGCCGAGGCCGCCTCTGCCTCTGAGCTATTCCAGAAGTAGTGAGGAGGCTTTTT
TGGAGGCCTAGGCTTTTGCAAAAAGCTCCCGGGAGCTTGTATATCCATTTTCGGATCTGATCAAGAGACA
GGATGAGGATCGTTTCGCATGATTGAACAAGATGGATTGCACGCAGGTTCTCCGGCCGCTTGGGTGGAGA
GGCTATTCGGCTATGACTGGGCACAACAGACAATCGGCTGCTCTGATGCCGCCGTGTTCCGGCTGTCAGC
GCAGGGGCGCCCGGTTCTTTTTGTCAAGACCGACCTGTCCGGTGCCCTGAATGAACTGCAGGACGAGGCA
GCGCGGCTATCGTGGCTGGCCACGACGGGCGTTCCTTGCGCAGCTGTGCTCGACGTTGTCACTGAAGCGG
GAAGGGACTGGCTGCTATTGGGCGAAGTGCCGGGGCAGGATCTCCTGTCATCTCACCTTGCTCCTGCCGA
GAAAGTATCCATCATGGCTGATGCAATGCGGCGGCTGCATACGCTTGATCCGGCTACCTGCCCATTCGAC
CACCAAGCGAAACATCGCATCGAGCGAGCACGTACTCGGATGGAAGCCGGTCTTGTCGATCAGGATGATC
TGGACGAAGAGCATCAGGGGCTCGCGCCAGCCGAACTGTTCGCCAGGCTCAAGGCGCGCATGCCCGACGG
CGAGGATCTCGTCGTGACCCATGGCGATGCCTGCTTGCCGAATATCATGGTGGAAAATGGCCGCTTTTCT
GGATTCATCGACTGTGGCCGGCTGGGTGTGGCGGACCGCTATCAGGACATAGCGTTGGCTACCCGTGATA
TTGCTGAAGAGCTTGGCGGCGAATGGGCTGACCGCTTCCTCGTGCTTTACGGTATCGCCGCTCCCGATTC
GCAGCGCATCGCCTTCTATCGCCTTCTTGACGAGTTCTTCTGAGCGGGACTCTGGGGTTCGAAATGACCG
ACCAAGCGACGCCCAACCTGCCATCACGAGATTTCGATTCCACCGCCGCCTTCTATGAAAGGTTGGGCTT
CGGAATCGTTTTCCGGGACGCCGGCTGGATGATCCTCCAGCGCGGGGATCTCATGCTGGAGTTCTTCGCC
CACCCCAACTTGTTTATTGCAGCTTATAATGGTTACAAATAAAGCAATAGCATCACAAATTTCACAAATA
AAGCATTTTTTTCACTGCATTCTAGTTGTGGTTTGTCCAAACTCATCAATGTATCTTATCATGTCTGTAT
ACCGTCGACCTCTAGCTAGAGCTTGGCGTAATCATGGTCATAGCTGTTTCCTGTGTGAAATTGTTATCCG
CTCACAATTCCACACAACATACGAGCCGGAAGCATAAAGTGTAAAGCCTGGGGTGCCTAATGAGTGAGCT
AACTCACATTAATTGCGTTGCGCTCACTGCCCGCTTTCCAGTCGGGAAACCTGTCGTGCCAGCTGCATTA
ATGAATCGGCCAACGCGCGGGGAGAGGCGGTTTGCGTATTGGGCGCTCTTCCGCTTCCTCGCTCACTGAC
TCGCTGCGCTCGGTCGTTCGGCTGCGGCGAGCGGTATCAGCTCACTCAAAGGCGGTAATACGGTTATCCA
CAGAATCAGGGGATAACGCAGGAAAGAACATGTGAGCAAAAGGCCAGCAAAAGGCCAGGAACCGTAAAAA
GGCCGCGTTGCTGGCGTTTTTCCATAGGCTCCGCCCCCCTGACGAGCATCACAAAAATCGACGCTCAAGT
CAGAGGTGGCGAAACCCGACAGGACTATAAAGATACCAGGCGTTTCCCCCTGGAAGCTCCCTCGTGCGCT
CTCCTGTTCCGACCCTGCCGCTTACCGGATACCTGTCCGCCTTTCTCCCTTCGGGAAGCGTGGCGCTTTC
TCATAGCTCACGCTGTAGGTATCTCAGTTCGGTGTAGGTCGTTCGCTCCAAGCTGGGCTGTGTGCACGAA
CCCCCCGTTCAGCCCGACCGCTGCGCCTTATCCGGTAACTATCGTCTTGAGTCCAACCCGGTAAGACACG
ACTTATCGCCACTGGCAGCAGCCACTGGTAACAGGATTAGCAGAGCGAGGTATGTAGGCGGTGCTACAGA
GTTCTTGAAGTGGTGGCCTAACTACGGCTACACTAGAAGAACAGTATTTGGTATCTGCGCTCTGCTGAAG
CCAGTTACCTTCGGAAAAAGAGTTGGTAGCTCTTGATCCGGCAAACAAACCACCGCTGGTAGCGGTTTTT
TTGTTTGCAAGCAGCAGATTACGCGCAGAAAAAAAGGATCTCAAGAAGATCCTTTGATCTTTTCTACGGG
GTCTGACGCTCAGTGGAACGAAAACTCACGTTAAGGGATTTTGGTCATGAGATTATCAAAAAGGATCTTC
ACCTAGATCCTTTTAAATTAAAAATGAAGTTTTAAATCAATCTAAAGTATATATGAGTAAACTTGGTCTG
ACAGTTACCAATGCTTAATCAGTGAGGCACCTATCTCAGCGATCTGTCTATTTCGTTCATCCATAGTTGC
CTGACTCCCCGTCGTGTAGATAACTACGATACGGGAGGGCTTACCATCTGGCCCCAGTGCTGCAATGATA
CCGCGAGACCCACGCTCACCGGCTCCAGATTTATCAGCAATAAACCAGCCAGCCGGAAGGGCCGAGCGCA
GAAGTGGTCCTGCAACTTTATCCGCCTCCATCCAGTCTATTAATTGTTGCCGGGAAGCTAGAGTAAGTAG
TTCGCCAGTTAATAGTTTGCGCAACGTTGTTGCCATTGCTACAGGCATCGTGGTGTCACGCTCGTCGTTT
GGTATGGCTTCATTCAGCTCCGGTTCCCAACGATCAAGGCGAGTTACATGATCCCCCATGTTGTGCAAAA
AAGCGGTTAGCTCCTTCGGTCCTCCGATCGTTGTCAGAAGTAAGTTGGCCGCAGTGTTATCACTCATGGT
TATGGCAGCACTGCATAATTCTCTTACTGTCATGCCATCCGTAAGATGCTTTTCTGTGACTGGTGAGTAC
TCAACCAAGTCATTCTGAGAATAGTGTATGCGGCGACCGAGTTGCTCTTGCCCGGCGTCAATACGGGATA
ATACCGCGCCACATAGCAGAACTTTAAAAGTGCTCATCATTGGAAAACGTTCTTCGGGGCGAAAACTCTC
AAGGATCTTACCGCTGTTGAGATCCAGTTCGATGTAACCCACTCGTGCACCCAACTGATCTTCAGCATCT
TTTACTTTCACCAGCGTTTCTGGGTGAGCAAAAACAGGAAGGCAAAATGCCGCAAAAAAGGGAATAAGGG
CGACACGGAAATGTTGAATACTCATACTCTTCCTTTTTCAATATTATTGAAGCATTTATCAGGGTTATTG
TCTCATGAGCGGATACATATTTGAATGTATTTAGAAAAATAAACAAATAGGGGTTCCGCGCACATTTCCC
CGAAAAGTGCCACCTGACGTC
Features (pLannotate 1.2.2; 23 found; start..end, strand, type, name):
     28..80      -  misc_feature   bom (fragment): basis of mobility region from pBR322
    235..614     +  enhancer       CMV enhancer: human cytomegalovirus immediate early enhancer
    615..818     +  promoter       CMV promoter: human cytomegalovirus (CMV) immediate early promoter
    814..847     +  LTR            5' LTR (truncated) (fragment): truncated 5' long terminal repeat (LTR) from HIV-1
    863..881     +  promoter       T7 promoter: promoter for bacteriophage T7 RNA polymerase
    904..1290    +  CDS            MS2: bacteriophage MS2 coat protein binds to a specific stem-loop structure in the viral RNA (Peabody, 1993)
   1333..1359    +  CDS            3xHA (fragment): three tandem HA epitope tags
   1414..2901    +  CDS            Rc3h1 (fragment): RC3H1_MOUSE - Also known as Gm551, Kiaa2025. Experimental evidence at protein level: Swiss-Prot protein existence level 1. Post-transcriptional repressor of mRNAs containing a conserved stem loop motif, called constitutive decay element (CDE), which is often located in the 3'-UTR, as in HMGXB3, ICOS, IER3, NFKBID, NFKBIZ, PPP1R10, TNF, TNFRSF4 and in many more mRNAs (PubMed:23663784, PubMed:25026077, PubMed:18172933). Cleaves translationally inactive mRNAs harboring a stem-loop (SL), often located in their 3'-UTRs, during the early phase of inflammation in a helicase UPF1-independent manner (P
   2926..2944    -  promoter       SP6 promoter: promoter for bacteriophage SP6 RNA polymerase
   2970..3194    +  polyA_signal   bGH poly(A) signal: bovine growth hormone polyadenylation signal
   3198..3219    +  promoter       SV40 promoter (fragment): SV40 enhancer and early promoter
   3240..3668    +  rep_origin     f1 ori (sequence partly withheld): f1 bacteriophage origin of replication; arrow indicates direction of (+) strand synthesis
   3682..4011    +  promoter       SV40 promoter: SV40 enhancer and early promoter
   4078..4869    +  CDS            neo: KKA2_KLEPN - Also known as kan, nptII. Experimental evidence at protein level: Swiss-Prot protein existence level 1. Resistance to kanamycin, neomycin, paromomycin, ribostamycin, butirosin and gentamicin B. From Klebsiella pneumoniae.
   4893..5051    +  CDS            ble (fragment): BLE_KLEPN - Experimental evidence at protein level: Swiss-Prot protein existence level 1. Binding protein with a strong affinity to the bleomycin family of antibiotics. Binds to CL990; an antimitotic-antibiotic compound. From Klebsiella pneumoniae.
   5046..5167    +  polyA_signal   SV40 poly(A) signal: SV40 polyadenylation signal
   5240..5256    -  protein_bind   lac operator: The lac repressor binds to the lac operator to inhibit transcription in E. coli. This inhibition can be relieved by adding lactose or isopropyl-β-D-thiogalactopyranoside (IPTG). lac repressor encoded by lacI
   5264..5294    -  promoter       lac promoter: promoter for the E. coli lac operon
   5309..5330    -  protein_bind   CAP binding site: CAP binding activates transcription in the presence of cAMP. E. coli catabolite activator protein
   5343..5435    -  CDS            lacI (fragment): lac repressor; lacI; The lac repressor binds to the lac operator to inhibit transcription in E. coli. This inhibition can be relieved by adding lactose or isopropyl-β-D-thiogalactopyranoside (IPTG).
   5618..6203    -  rep_origin     ori: high-copy-number ColE1/pMB1/pBR322/pUC origin of replication
   6374..7234    -  CDS            AmpR: β-lactamase; bla; confers resistance to ampicillin, carbenicillin, and related antibiotics
   7235..7339    -  promoter       AmpR promoter: bla
