[The description below was written by a language model from this plasmid's Addgene catalogue record and pLannotate feature annotations shown in this document.]
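Description:
pcDNA3.1-MS2-HA-DmRoquin_1-500_AD is a mammalian expression plasmid of about 7.4 kb. The catalogue lists its backbone as unknown, but the name and the annotated features point to a pcDNA3.1-type vector. It is maintained at high copy in E. coli through a ColE1/pUC-type origin and selected with ampicillin via the β-lactamase gene. An f1 origin is also present. For selection in mammalian cells, an SV40 early promoter drives a neomycin/kanamycin phosphotransferase gene followed by an SV40 polyadenylation signal, which would allow G418 selection of stable transfectants.

The expression cassette uses the human CMV immediate-early enhancer and promoter and ends in the bovine growth hormone poly(A) signal. T7 and SP6 phage promoters flank the insert. The annotated open reading frame begins with the bacteriophage MS2 coat protein, continues with an HA epitope (annotated as a fragment of a 3xHA tag), and then encodes residues 1–500 of Drosophila melanogaster Roquin (roq, CG16807), taken from isoform C. The annotation software labelled this region as a fragment of mouse Rc3h1. This reflects homology to the mammalian Roquin protein rather than a mouse insert. The meaning of the "AD" suffix is not stated in the record.

Fusing a protein to the MS2 coat protein lets it be tethered to reporter mRNAs that carry MS2 stem-loop binding sites, while the HA tag allows detection or immunoprecipitation. Given the associated study on recruitment of the CCR4-NOT deadenylase complex by Drosophila Roquin, this construct is suited to tethering assays that test whether the N-terminal portion of Roquin can repress or destabilise a bound transcript in mammalian cells.
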