Addgene plasmid #148532: pcDNA3.1-MS2-HA-DmRoquin_1-500_AD
Purpose: Mammalian Expression of DmRoquin_1-500
Depositing lab: Elisa Izaurralde. Depositing organization: Max Planck Institute for Developmental Biology. Publication: A CAF40-binding motif facilitates recruitment of the CCR4-NOT complex to mRNAs targeted by Drosophila Roquin. Sgromo A, Raisch T, Bawankar P, Bhandari D, Chen Y, Kuzuoglu-Ozturk D, Weichenrieder O, Izaurralde E. Nat Commun. 2017 Feb 6;8:14307. doi: 10.1038/ncomms14307. PubMed 28165457.
Backbone
  Vector backbone: Unknown
  Vector type: Mammalian Expression
Growth in bacteria
  Bacterial resistance: Ampicillin, 100 μg/mL
  Growth temperature: 37°C
  Growth strain: DH5alpha
  Copy number: High Copy
Gene/Insert
  Gene/Insert name: DmRoquin_1-500
  Species: D. melanogaster (fly)
  Entrez Gene: roq (a.k.a. CG16807, Dmel\CG16807, NEST:bs21b12)
  Cloning method: Unknown
Terms and licenses: Academic/Nonprofit Terms; Industry Terms: Not Available to Industry
Depositor comments: ORF extracted from isoform C NCBI:NM_001275011.1 Plasmids from this collection were made available to the research community and donated after the lab closed. Please note that the sequence provided by the depositing laboratory may be theoretical/predicted or based on Sanger sequencing results. There may be discrepancies between sequencing results obtained by Addgene and the depositor sequence. If an Addgene verified sequence is not available, please contact before placing your order to request that our lab fully sequence the plasmid.
How to cite: pcDNA3.1-MS2-HA-DmRoquin_1-500_AD was a gift from Elisa Izaurralde (Addgene plasmid # 148532 ; http://n2t.net/addgene:148532 ; RRID:Addgene_148532)
